Addgene plasmid #219261: SFFV-NR2F2-Brd 331
Purpose: Transcription factor NR2F2 with a specific barcode assigned.
Depositing lab: Filipe Pereira. Depositing organization: Center for Neuroscience and Cell Biology, University of Coimbra. Publication: A combinatorial transcription factor screening platform for immune cell reprogramming. Kurochkin I, Altman AR, Caiado I, Pertiga-Cabral D, Halitzki E, Minaeva M, Zimmermannova O, Henriques-Oliveira L, Klein D, Nair M, Oliveira D, Cajal LR, Knittel R, Feick C, Ringner M, Martin M, Cirovic B, Pires CF, Rosa FF, Sitnicka E, Theis FJ, Pereira CF. Cell Syst. 2026 Jan 21;17(1):101457. doi: 10.1016/j.cels.2025.101457. Epub 2026 Jan 14. PubMed 41539305.
Backbone
  Vector backbone: SFFV-MCS
  Backbone size w/o insert (bp): 6638
  Vector type: Lentiviral
Growth in bacteria
  Bacterial resistance: Ampicillin, 100 μg/mL
  Growth temperature: 37°C
  Growth strain: NEB Stable
  Copy number: High Copy
Gene/Insert
  Gene/Insert name: NR2F2
  Species: H. sapiens (human)
  Insert size (bp): 846
  Entrez Gene: NR2F2 (a.k.a. ARP-1, ARP1, CHTD4, COUPTF2, COUPTFB, COUPTFII, NF-E3, SRXX5, SVP40, TFCOUP2)
  Promoter: The spleen focus-forming virus (SFFV) promoter
  Cloning method: Restriction Enzyme; 5′ cloning site Bsp119I (not destroyed); 3′ cloning site BstHI (not destroyed)
Terms and licenses: Academic/Nonprofit Terms; Industry Terms: Not Available to Industry
Depositor comments: Barcode sequence cloned into XbaI restriction site. Design of plasmid is as follows: SFFV-[TF sequence]-WPRE-[Barcode sequence].
How to cite: SFFV-NR2F2-Brd 331 was a gift from Filipe Pereira (Addgene plasmid # 219261 ; http://n2t.net/addgene:219261 ; RRID:Addgene_219261)
