[The description below was written by a language model from this plasmid's Addgene catalogue record and pLannotate feature annotations shown in this document.]
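Description:
SFFV-NR2F2-Brd 331 is a lentiviral transfer plasmid built on the SFFV-MCS backbone for expressing the human transcription factor NR2F2 (COUP-TFII) together with a construct-specific DNA barcode. It is maintained in E. coli through a high-copy ColE1/pUC-type origin and selected with ampicillin via the β-lactamase gene. The backbone also carries an f1 origin and remnants of a pBluescript-style cloning region (lacZα and lacI fragments, lac promoter/operator, T7 and T3 promoters). The viral portion has a third-generation, self-inactivating layout: an RSV promoter drives a truncated HIV-1 5' LTR, followed by the Ψ packaging signal with a partial gag sequence, the Rev response element and the cPPT/CTS. It ends in a ΔU3 3' LTR, with an SV40 poly(A) signal and SV40 origin sequence downstream.

Within the provirus, the spleen focus-forming virus (SFFV) LTR promoter drives the NR2F2 insert, which was cloned between flanking multiple-cloning-site remnants. The catalogue lists the insert as 846 bp, and the annotation tool labels its match to human NR2F2 as a fragment, so the record does not establish which isoform or how much of the reference protein is encoded. A WPRE follows the coding sequence to enhance transcript stability and expression. According to the depositor, the barcode sits after the WPRE at an XbaI site, giving the order SFFV–TF–WPRE–barcode; the barcode itself is not annotated in the feature table. No tag, fluorescent reporter or mammalian selection marker is annotated. The construct belongs to a barcoded transcription factor collection for combinatorial screening in immune cell reprogramming, where the barcode presumably serves to identify which factor a transduced cell received.
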