Features (pLannotate 1.2.2; 29 found; start..end, strand, type, name):
     94..112     -  promoter       T7 promoter: promoter for bacteriophage T7 RNA polymerase
    120..275     +  CDS            lacZα (fragment): LacZα fragment of β-galactosidase; lacZ fragment
    280..708     +  rep_origin     f1 ori (sequence partly withheld): f1 bacteriophage origin of replication; arrow indicates direction of (+) strand synthesis
    761..865     +  promoter       AmpR promoter: bla
    866..1726    +  CDS            AmpR: β-lactamase; bla; confers resistance to ampicillin, carbenicillin, and related antibiotics
   1897..2485    +  rep_origin     ori: high-copy-number ColE1/pMB1/pBR322/pUC origin of replication
   2668..2760    +  CDS            lacI (fragment): lac repressor; lacI; The lac repressor binds to the lac operator to inhibit transcription in E. coli. This inhibition can be relieved by adding lactose or isopropyl-β-D-thiogalactopyranoside (IPTG).
   2773..2794    +  protein_bind   CAP binding site: CAP binding activates transcription in the presence of cAMP. E. coli catabolite activator protein
   2809..2839    +  promoter       lac promoter: promoter for the E. coli lac operon
   2847..2863    +  protein_bind   lac operator: The lac repressor binds to the lac operator to inhibit transcription in E. coli. This inhibition can be relieved by adding lactose or isopropyl-β-D-thiogalactopyranoside (IPTG). lac repressor encoded by lacI
   2908..2926    +  promoter       T3 promoter: promoter for bacteriophage T3 RNA polymerase
   2954..3180    +  promoter       RSV promoter: Rous sarcoma virus enhancer/promoter
   3181..3361    +  LTR            5' LTR (truncated): truncated 5' long terminal repeat (LTR) from HIV-1
   3408..3533    +  misc_feature   HIV-1 Ψ: packaging signal of human immunodeficiency virus type 1
   3517..3880    +  CDS            HIV-1 gag (fragment): gag protein from human immunodeficiency virus 1; gag
   4026..4259    +  misc_feature   RRE: The Rev response element (RRE) of HIV-1 allows for Rev-dependent mRNA export from the nucleus to the cytoplasm.
   4636..4736    +  CDS            Rev (fragment): human immunodeficiency virus 1 (HIV-1) Rev protein; rev; enhances nuclear export of unspliced and incompletely spliced viral mRNAs
   4755..4872    +  misc_feature   cPPT/CTS: central polypurine tract and central termination sequence of HIV-1
   4906..5307    +  promoter       SFFV promoter: spleen focus-forming virus long terminal repeat (LTR) promoter
   5317..5340    +  misc_feature   MCS (fragment): pBluescript multiple cloning site
   5407..6207    +  CDS            NR2F2 (fragment): COT2_HUMAN - Also known as ARP1, TFCOUP2. Experimental evidence at protein level: Swiss-Prot protein existence level 1. Ligand-activated transcription factor. Activated by high concentrations of 9-cis-retinoic acid and all-trans-retinoic acid, but not by dexamethasone, cortisol or progesterone (in vitro). Regulation of the apolipoprotein A-I gene transcription. Binds to DNA site A. May be required to establish ovary identity during early gonad development (PubMed:29478779). From Homo sapiens (Human).
   6218..6243    +  misc_feature   MCS (fragment): pBluescript multiple cloning site
   6243..6302    +  CDS            S (fragment): HBSAG_WHV6 - Experimental evidence at transcript level: Swiss-Prot protein existence level 2. The middle envelope protein plays an important role in the budding of the virion. It is involved in the induction of budding in a nucleocapsid independent way. In this process the majority of envelope proteins bud to form subviral lipoprotein particles of 22 nm of diameter that do not contain a nucleocapsid (By similarity). From Woodchuck hepatitis B virus (isolate w64/pWS23) (WHV).
   6434..6837    +  misc_feature   WPRE: woodchuck hepatitis virus posttranscriptional regulatory element
   6895..6954    +  CDS            nef (fragment): NEF_HV1Z2 - Experimental evidence at protein level: Swiss-Prot protein existence level 1. Extracellular Nef protein targets CD4(+) T-lymphocytes for apoptosis by interacting with CXCR4 surface receptors. From Human immunodeficiency virus type 1 group M subtype D (isolate Z2/CDC-Z34) (HIV-1).
   6956..7189    +  LTR            3' LTR (ΔU3): self-inactivating 3' long terminal repeat (LTR) from HIV-1
   7261..7382    +  polyA_signal   SV40 poly(A) signal: SV40 polyadenylation signal
   7401..7422    +  rep_origin     SV40 ori (fragment): SV40 origin of replication
   7422..73      +  rep_origin     SV40 ori (across the origin): SV40 origin of replication
>Addgene plasmid #219261 | SFFV-NR2F2-Brd 331 | addgene full sequence | sequence record 449021 | Addgene NGS Result
ATTTATGCAGAGGCCGAGGCCGCCTCGGCCTCTGAGCTATTCCAGAAGTAGTGAGGAGGCTTTTTTGGAG
GCCTAGGGACGTACCCAATTCGCCCTATAGTGAGTCGTATTACGCGCGCTCACTGGCCGTCGTTTTACAA
CGTCGTGACTGGGAAAACCCTGGCGTTACCCAACTTAATCGCCTTGCAGCACATCCCCCTTTCGCCAGCT
GGCGTAATAGCGAAGAGGCCCGCACCGATCGCCCTTCCCAACAGTTGCGCAGCCTGAATGGCGAATGGG
[124 nt withheld, positions 280-403]
C
[91 nt withheld, positions 405-495]
A
[49 nt withheld, positions 497-545]
CCTTTGACGTTGGAGTCCACGTTCTTT
[37 nt withheld, positions 573-609]
ACCCTATCTCGGTCTATTCTTTTGATTTATAAGGGATTTTGCCGATTTCGGCCTATTGGTTAAAAAATGA
GCTGATTTAACAAAAATTTAACGCGAATTTTAACAAAATATTAACGCTTACAATTTAGGTGGCACTTTTC
GGGGAAATGTGCGCGGAACCCCTATTTGTTTATTTTTCTAAATACATTCAAATATGTATCCGCTCATGAG
ACAATAACCCTGATAAATGCTTCAATAATATTGAAAAAGGAAGAGTATGAGTATTCAACATTTCCGTGTC
GCCCTTATTCCCTTTTTTGCGGCATTTTGCCTTCCTGTTTTTGCTCACCCAGAAACGCTGGTGAAAGTAA
AAGATGCTGAAGATCAGTTGGGTGCACGAGTGGGTTACATCGAACTGGATCTCAACAGCGGTAAGATCCT
TGAGAGTTTTCGCCCCGAAGAACGTTTTCCAATGATGAGCACTTTTAAAGTTCTGCTATGTGGCGCGGTA
TTATCCCGTATTGACGCCGGGCAAGAGCAACTCGGTCGCCGCATACACTATTCTCAGAATGACTTGGTTG
AGTACTCACCAGTCACAGAAAAGCATCTTACGGATGGCATGACAGTAAGAGAATTATGCAGTGCTGCCAT
AACCATGAGTGATAACACTGCGGCCAACTTACTTCTGACAACGATCGGAGGACCGAAGGAGCTAACCGCT
TTTTTGCACAACATGGGGGATCATGTAACTCGCCTTGATCGTTGGGAACCGGAGCTGAATGAAGCCATAC
CAAACGACGAGCGTGACACCACGATGCCTGTAGCAATGGCAACAACGTTGCGCAAACTATTAACTGGCGA
ACTACTTACTCTAGCTTCCCGGCAACAATTAATAGACTGGATGGAGGCGGATAAAGTTGCAGGACCACTT
CTGCGCTCGGCCCTTCCGGCTGGCTGGTTTATTGCTGATAAATCTGGAGCCGGTGAGCGTGGGTCTCGCG
GTATCATTGCAGCACTGGGGCCAGATGGTAAGCCCTCCCGTATCGTAGTTATCTACACGACGGGGAGTCA
GGCAACTATGGATGAACGAAATAGACAGATCGCTGAGATAGGTGCCTCACTGATTAAGCATTGGTAACTG
TCAGACCAAGTTTACTCATATATACTTTAGATTGATTTAAAACTTCATTTTTAATTTAAAAGGATCTAGG
TGAAGATCCTTTTTGATAATCTCATGACCAAAATCCCTTAACGTGAGTTTTCGTTCCACTGAGCGTCAGA
CCCCGTAGAAAAGATCAAAGGATCTTCTTGAGATCCTTTTTTTCTGCGCGTAATCTGCTGCTTGCAAACA
AAAAAACCACCGCTACCAGCGGTGGTTTGTTTGCCGGATCAAGAGCTACCAACTCTTTTTCCGAAGGTAA
CTGGCTTCAGCAGAGCGCAGATACCAAATACTGTTCTTCTAGTGTAGCCGTAGTTAGGCCACCACTTCAA
GAACTCTGTAGCACCGCCTACATACCTCGCTCTGCTAATCCTGTTACCAGTGGCTGCTGCCAGTGGCGAT
AAGTCGTGTCTTACCGGGTTGGACTCAAGACGATAGTTACCGGATAAGGCGCAGCGGTCGGGCTGAACGG
GGGGTTCGTGCACACAGCCCAGCTTGGAGCGAACGACCTACACCGAACTGAGATACCTACAGCGTGAGCT
ATGAGAAAGCGCCACGCTTCCCGAAGGGAGAAAGGCGGACAGGTATCCGGTAAGCGGCAGGGTCGGAACA
GGAGAGCGCACGAGGGAGCTTCCAGGGGGAAACGCCTGGTATCTTTATAGTCCTGTCGGGTTTCGCCACC
TCTGACTTGAGCGTCGATTTTTGTGATGCTCGTCAGGGGGGCGGAGCCTATGGAAAAACGCCAGCAACGC
GGCCTTTTTACGGTTCCTGGCCTTTTGCTGGCCTTTTGCTCACATGTTCTTTCCTGCGTTATCCCCTGAT
TCTGTGGATAACCGTATTACCGCCTTTGAGTGAGCTGATACCGCTCGCCGCAGCCGAACGACCGAGCGCA
GCGAGTCAGTGAGCGAGGAAGCGGAAGAGCGCCCAATACGCAAACCGCCTCTCCCCGCGCGTTGGCCGAT
TCATTAATGCAGCTGGCACGACAGGTTTCCCGACTGGAAAGCGGGCAGTGAGCGCAACGCAATTAATGTG
AGTTAGCTCACTCATTAGGCACCCCAGGCTTTACACTTTATGCTTCCGGCTCGTATGTTGTGTGGAATTG
TGAGCGGATAACAATTTCACACAGGAAACAGCTATGACCATGATTACGCCAAGCGCGCAATTAACCCTCA
CTAAAGGGAACAAAAGCTGGAGCTGCAAGCTTAATGTAGTCTTATGCAATACTCTTGTAGTCTTGCAACA
TGGTAACGATGAGTTAGCAACATGCCTTACAAGGAGAGAAAAAGCACCGTGCATGCCGATTGGTGGAAGT
AAGGTGGTACGATCGTGCCTTATTAGGAAGGCAACAGACGGGTCTGACATGGATTGGACGAACCACTGAA
TTGCCGCATTGCAGAGATATTGTATTTAAGTGCCTAGCTCGATACATAAACGGGTCTCTCTGGTTAGACC
AGATCTGAGCCTGGGAGCTCTCTGGCTAACTAGGGAACCCACTGCTTAAGCCTCAATAAAGCTTGCCTTG
AGTGCTTCAAGTAGTGTGTGCCCGTCTGTTGTGTGACTCTGGTAACTAGAGATCCCTCAGACCCTTTTAG
TCAGTGTGGAAAATCTCTAGCAGTGGCGCCCGAACAGGGACTTGAAAGCGAAAGGGAAACCAGAGGAGCT
CTCTCGACGCAGGACTCGGCTTGCTGAAGCGCGCACGGCAAGAGGCGAGGGGCGGCGACTGGTGAGTACG
CCAAAAATTTTGACTAGCGGAGGCTAGAAGGAGAGAGATGGGTGCGAGAGCGTCAGTATTAAGCGGGGGA
GAATTAGATCGCGATGGGAAAAAATTCGGTTAAGGCCAGGGGGAAAGAAAAAATATAAATTAAAACATAT
AGTATGGGCAAGCAGGGAGCTAGAACGATTCGCAGTTAATCCTGGCCTGTTAGAAACATCAGAAGGCTGT
AGACAAATACTGGGACAGCTACAACCATCCCTTCAGACAGGATCAGAAGAACTTAGATCATTATATAATA
CAGTAGCAACCCTCTATTGTGTGCATCAAAGGATAGAGATAAAAGACACCAAGGAAGCTTTAGACAAGAT
AGAGGAAGAGCAAAACAAAAGTAAGACCACCGCACAGCAAGCGGCCGCTGATCTTCAGACCTGGAGGAGG
AGATATGAGGGACAATTGGAGAAGTGAATTATATAAATATAAAGTAGTAAAAATTGAACCATTAGGAGTA
GCACCCACCAAGGCAAAGAGAAGAGTGGTGCAGAGAGAAAAAAGAGCAGTGGGAATAGGAGCTTTGTTCC
TTGGGTTCTTGGGAGCAGCAGGAAGCACTATGGGCGCAGCGTCAATGACGCTGACGGTACAGGCCAGACA
ATTATTGTCTGGTATAGTGCAGCAGCAGAACAATTTGCTGAGGGCTATTGAGGCGCAACAGCATCTGTTG
CAACTCACAGTCTGGGGCATCAAGCAGCTCCAGGCAAGAATCCTGGCTGTGGAAAGATACCTAAAGGATC
AACAGCTCCTGGGGATTTGGGGTTGCTCTGGAAAACTCATTTGCACCACTGCTGTGCCTTGGAATGCTAG
TTGGAGTAATAAATCTCTGGAACAGATTTGGAATCACACGACCTGGATGGAGTGGGACAGAGAAATTAAC
AATTACACAAGCTTAATACACTCCTTAATTGAAGAATCGCAAAACCAGCAAGAAAAGAATGAACAAGAAT
TATTGGAATTAGATAAATGGGCAAGTTTGTGGAATTGGTTTAACATAACAAATTGGCTGTGGTATATAAA
ATTATTCATAATGATAGTAGGAGGCTTGGTAGGTTTAAGAATAGTTTTTGCTGTACTTTCTATAGTGAAT
AGAGTTAGGCAGGGATATTCACCATTATCGTTTCAGACCCACCTCCCAACCCCGAGGGGACCCGACAGGC
CCGAAGGAATAGAAGAAGAAGGTGGAGAGAGAGACAGAGACAGATCCATTCGATTAGTGAACGGATCTCG
ACGGTATCGGTTAACTTTTAAAAGAAAAGGGGGGATTGGGGGGTACAGTGCAGGGGAAAGAATAGTAGAC
ATAATAGCAACAGACATACAAACTAAAGAATTACAAAAACAAATTACAAAAATTCAAAATTTTATCGATC
ACGAGACTAGCCTCGAGCTGGCTGCAGTAACGCCATTTTGCAAGGCATGGAAAAATACCAAACCAAGAAT
AGAGAAGTTCAGATCAAGGGCGGGTACATGAAAATAGCTAACGTTGGGCCAAACAGGATATCTGCGGTGA
GCAGTTTCGGCCCCGGCCCGGGGCCAAGAACAGATGGTCACCGCAGTTTCGGCCCCGGCCCGAGGCCAAG
AACAGATGGTCCCCAGATATGGCCCAACCCTCAGCAGTTTCTTAAGACCCATCAGATGTTTCCAGGCTCC
CCCAAGGACCTGAAATGACCCTGCGCCTTATTTGAATTAACCAATCAGCCTGCTTCTCGCTTCTGTTCGC
GCGCTTCTGCTTCCCGAGCTCTATAAAAGAGCTCACAACCCCTCACTCGGCGCGCCAGTCCTCCGACAGA
CTGAGTCGGCCGGTCGAATCAAGCTTATCGATACCGTCGACGGATCCGCTAGCCCGCGGTTCGAAATGCA
AGCGGTTTGGGACCTTGAACAAGGCAAATATGGTTTTGCGGTGCAGAGGGGCAGGATGCCGCCGACCCAG
CCGACCCACGGGCAGTTCGCGCTGACCAACGGGGATCCCCTCAACTGCCACTCGTACCTGTCCGGATATA
TTTCCCTGCTGTTGCGCGCGGAGCCCTATCCCACGTCGCGCTTCGGCAGCCAATGCATGCAGCCCAACAA
CATCATGGGTATCGAGAACATTTGCGAACTGGCCGCGAGGATGCTCTTCAGCGCCGTCGAGTGGGCCCGG
AACATCCCCTTCTTCCCCGACCTGCAGATCACGGACCAGGTGGCCCTGCTTCGCCTCACCTGGAGCGAGC
TGTTTGTGTTGAATGCGGCGCAGTGCTCCATGCCCCTCCACGTCGCCCCGCTCCTGGCCGCCGCCGGCCT
GCATGCTTCGCCCATGTCCGCCGACCGGGTGGTCGCCTTTATGGACCACATACGGATCTTCCAAGAGCAA
GTGGAGAAGCTCAAGGCGCTGCACGTTGACTCAGCCGAGTACAGCTGCCTCAAGGCCATAGTCCTGTTCA
CCTCAGATGCCTGTGGTCTCTCTGATGTAGCCCATGTGGAAAGCTTGCAGGAAAAGTCTCAGTGTGCTTT
GGAAGAATACGTTAGGAGCCAGTACCCCAACCAGCCGACGAGATTCGGAAAGCTTTTGCTTCGCCTCCCT
TCCCTCCGCACCGTCTCCTCCTCAGTCATAGAGCAATTGTTTTTCGTCCGTTTGGTAGGTAAAACCCCCA
TCGAAACCCTCATCCGGGATATGTTACTGTCCGGCAGCAGTTTTAACTGGCCGTATATGGCAATTCAATA
GACCGGTCGGATCCCCCGGGCTGCAGGAATTCGAGCATCTTACCGCCATTTATTCCCATATTTGTTCTGT
TTTTCTTGATTTGGGTATACATTTAAATGTTAATAAAACAAAATGGTGGGGCAATCATTTACATTTTTAG
GGATATGTAATTACTAGTTCAGGTGTATTGCCACAAGACAAACATGTTAAGAAACTTTCCCGTTATTTAC
GCTCTGTTCCTGTTAATCAACCTCTGGATTACAAAATTTGTGAAAGATTGACTGATATTCTTAACTATGT
TGCTCCTTTTACGCTGTGTGGATATGCTGCTTTAATGCCTCTGTATCATGCTATTGCTTCCCGTACGGCT
TTCGTTTTCTCCTCCTTGTATAAATCCTGGTTGCTGTCTCTTTATGAGGAGTTGTGGCCCGTTGTCCGTC
AACGTGGCGTGGTGTGCTCTGTGTTTGCTGACGCAACCCCCACTGGCTGGGGCATTGCCACCACCTGTCA
ACTCCTTTCTGGGACTTTCGCTTTCCCCCTCCCGATCGCCACGGCAGAACTCATCGCCGCCTGCCTTGCC
CGCTGCTGGACAGGGGCTAGGTTGCTGGGCACTGATAATTCCGTGGTGTTGTCGGGGAAGCTGACGTCCT
TTGCAATTCGATATCAAGCTGTACCTTCTAGATGTACAGAACATTGAGCGCTTCTAGACCAATGACTTAC
AAGGCAGCTGTAGATCTTAGCCACTTTTTAAAAGAAAAGGGGGGACTGGAAGGGCTAATTCACTCCCAAC
GAAGACAAGATCTGCTTTTTGCTTGTACTGGGTCTCTCTGGTTAGACCAGATCTGAGCCTGGGAGCTCTC
TGGCTAACTAGGGAACCCACTGCTTAAGCCTCAATAAAGCTTGCCTTGAGTGCTTCAAGTAGTGTGTGCC
CGTCTGTTGTGTGACTCTGGTAACTAGAGATCCCTCAGACCCTTTTAGTCAGTGTGGAAAATCTCTAGCA
GTAGTAGTTCATGTCATCTTATTATTCAGTATTTATAACTTGCAAAGAAATGAATATCAGAGAGTGAGAG
GAACTTGTTTATTGCAGCTTATAATGGTTACAAATAAAGCAATAGCATCACAAATTTCACAAATAAAGCA
TTTTTTTCACTGCATTCTAGTTGTGGTTTGTCCAAACTCATCAATGTATCTTATCATGTCTGGCTCTAGC
TATCCCGCCCCTAACTCCGCCCATCCCGCCCCTAACTCCGCCCAGTTCCGCCCATTCTCCGCCCCATGGC
TGACTAATTTTTTTT
