>Addgene plasmid #219261 | SFFV-NR2F2-Brd 331 | depositor partial sequence | sequence record 428263 | TF ORF
ATGCAAGCGGTTTGGGACCTTGAACAAGGCAAATATGGTTTTGCGGTGCAGAGGGGCAGGATGCCGCCGA
CCCAGCCGACCCACGGGCAGTTCGCGCTGACCAACGGGGATCCCCTCAACTGCCACTCGTACCTGTCCGG
ATATATTTCCCTGCTGTTGCGCGCGGAGCCCTATCCCACGTCGCGCTTCGGCAGCCAATGCATGCAGCCC
AACAACATCATGGGTATCGAGAACATTTGCGAACTGGCCGCGAGGATGCTCTTCAGCGCCGTCGAGTGGG
CCCGGAACATCCCCTTCTTCCCCGACCTGCAGATCACGGACCAGGTGGCCCTGCTTCGCCTCACCTGGAG
CGAGCTGTTTGTGTTGAATGCGGCGCAGTGCTCCATGCCCCTCCACGTCGCCCCGCTCCTGGCCGCCGCC
GGCCTGCATGCTTCGCCCATGTCCGCCGACCGGGTGGTCGCCTTTATGGACCACATACGGATCTTCCAAG
AGCAAGTGGAGAAGCTCAAGGCGCTGCACGTTGACTCAGCCGAGTACAGCTGCCTCAAGGCCATAGTCCT
GTTCACCTCAGATGCCTGTGGTCTCTCTGATGTAGCCCATGTGGAAAGCTTGCAGGAAAAGTCTCAGTGT
GCTTTGGAAGAATACGTTAGGAGCCAGTACCCCAACCAGCCGACGAGATTCGGAAAGCTTTTGCTTCGCC
TCCCTTCCCTCCGCACCGTCTCCTCCTCAGTCATAGAGCAATTGTTTTTCGTCCGTTTGGTAGGTAAAAC
CCCCATCGAAACCCTCATCCGGGATATGTTACTGTCCGGCAGCAGTTTTAACTGGCCGTATATGGCAATT
CAATAG
