>Addgene plasmid #219261 | SFFV-NR2F2-Brd 331 | depositor partial sequence | sequence record 428264 | Barcode sequence
TGTACAGAACATTGAGCGCT
